Addgene plasmid #184469: pDONR221-PARP11
Purpose: For gateway cloning of PARP11
Depositing lab: Karla Feijs. Depositing organization: Universitaetsklinikum Aachen. Publication: Protein and RNA ADP-ribosylation detection is influenced by sample preparation and reagents used. Weixler L, Ikenga NJ, Voorneveld J, Aydin G, Bolte TM, Momoh J, Butepage M, Golzmann A, Luscher B, Filippov DV, Zaja R, Feijs KL. Life Sci Alliance. 2022 Nov 11;6(1):e202201455. doi: 10.26508/lsa.202201455. PubMed 36368907.
Backbone
  Vector backbone: pDONR221
Growth in bacteria
  Bacterial resistance: Kanamycin, 50 μg/mL
  Growth temperature: 37°C
  Growth strain: DH5alpha
  Copy number: High Copy
Gene/Insert
  Gene/Insert name: PARP11
  Species: H. sapiens (human)
  Entrez Gene: PARP11 (a.k.a. ARTD11, C12orf6, MIB006)
  Cloning method: Gateway Cloning
  Sequencing primers: 5′ m13f; 3′ m13r
Terms and licenses: Academic/Nonprofit Terms; Industry Terms: Not Available to Industry
Depositor comments: Please visit https://doi.org/10.1101/2022.02.22.481411 for bioRxiv preprint.
How to cite: pDONR221-PARP11 was a gift from Karla Feijs (Addgene plasmid # 184469 ; http://n2t.net/addgene:184469 ; RRID:Addgene_184469)
