[The description below was written by a language model from this plasmid's Addgene catalogue record and pLannotate feature annotations shown in this document.]
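Description:
pDONR221-PARP11 is a Gateway entry clone built on the pDONR221 backbone, carrying the human PARP11 coding sequence (also known as ARTD11 or C12orf6). It is a small bacterial plasmid of about 3.6 kb, propagated in E. coli from a high-copy ColE1/pUC-type origin and selected with kanamycin through an aminoglycoside phosphotransferase (KanR) gene. It is a cloning intermediate rather than an expression vector. The feature table shows no promoter positioned to drive the insert in bacteria or eukaryotic cells. The only promoter annotated is a T7 promoter lying just outside attL2 on the reverse strand, a standard pDONR backbone element that can also serve as a priming site.

The PARP11 open reading frame, roughly 1 kb, sits directly between attL1 and attL2. These recombination sites are generated when an attB-flanked PCR product is recombined into a pDONR vector, and they allow directional, frame-preserving transfer of the insert into any attR-containing destination vector in an LR Clonase reaction. The rrnB T1 and T2 transcription terminators upstream of attL1 insulate the insert from read-through transcription originating in the backbone. The short lacI and lacZα fragments annotated nearby are backbone remnants with no functional role. No epitope tags or reporters are annotated, so any fusion partners would come from the chosen destination vector, and the record does not say whether a stop codon is retained. PARP11 is a mono-ADP-ribosyltransferase that modifies target proteins and has been implicated in nuclear envelope stability. The stated purpose of the plasmid is to serve as the source for Gateway cloning of PARP11 into expression vectors, and it was deposited with a study on detecting protein and RNA ADP-ribosylation.
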