Features (pLannotate 1.2.2; 10 found; start..end, strand, type, name):
    121..213     +  CDS            lacI (fragment): lac repressor; lacI; The lac repressor binds to the lac operator to inhibit transcription in E. coli. This inhibition can be relieved by adding lactose or isopropyl-β-D-thiogalactopyranoside (IPTG).
    268..295     -  terminator     rrnB T2 terminator: transcription terminator T2 from the E. coli rrnB gene
    427..470     +  terminator     rrnB T1 terminator: Escherichia coli rrnB; transcription terminator T1 from the E. coli rrnB gene
    517..553     -  CDS            lacZα (fragment): LacZα fragment of β-galactosidase; lacZ fragment
    569..668     +  protein_bind   attL1: mutant version of attL; recombination site for the Gateway® LR reaction LR Clonase™
    671..1684    +  CDS            PARP11: PAR11_HUMAN - Also known as C12orf6. Experimental evidence at protein level: Swiss-Prot protein existence level 1. Mono-ADP-ribosyltransferase that mediates mono-ADP- ribosylation of target proteins (PubMed:25043379, PubMed:25673562). Plays a role in nuclear envelope stability and nuclear remodeling during spermiogenesis (By similarity). From Homo sapiens (Human).
   1689..1788    -  protein_bind   attL2: mutant version of attL; recombination site for the Gateway® LR reaction LR Clonase™
   1806..1824    -  promoter       T7 promoter: promoter for bacteriophage T7 RNA polymerase
   1958..2767    +  CDS            KanR: aminoglycoside phosphotransferase; aph(3')-Ia; confers resistance to kanamycin in bacteria or G418 (Geneticin®) in eukaryotes
   2914..3502    +  rep_origin     ori: high-copy-number ColE1/pMB1/pBR322/pUC origin of replication
>Addgene plasmid #184469 | pDONR221-PARP11 | addgene full sequence | sequence record 451125 | Addgene NGS Result
CTTTCCTGCGTTATCCCCTGATTCTGTGGATAACCGTATTACCGCCTTTGAGTGAGCTGATACCGCTCGC
CGCAGCCGAACGACCGAGCGCAGCGAGTCAGTGAGCGAGGAAGCGGAAGAGCGCCCAATACGCAAACCGC
CTCTCCCCGCGCGTTGGCCGATTCATTAATGCAGCTGGCACGACAGGTTTCCCGACTGGAAAGCGGGCAG
TGAGCGCAACGCAATTAATACGCGTACCGCTAGCCAGGAAGAGTTTGTAGAAACGCAAAAAGGCCATCCG
TCAGGATGGCCTTCTGCTTAGTTTGATGCCTGGCAGTTTATGGCGGGCGTCCTGCCCGCCACCCTCCGGG
CCGTTGCTTCACAACGTTCAAATCCGCTCCCGGCGGATTTGTCCTACTCAGGAGAGCGTTCACCGACAAA
CAACAGATAAAACGAAAGGCCCAGTCTTCCGACTGAGCCTTTCGTTTTATTTGATGCCTGGCAGTTCCCT
ACTCTCGCGTTAACGCTAGCATGGATGTTTTCCCAGTCACGACGTTGTAAAACGACGGCCAGTCTTAAGC
TCGGGCCCCAAATAATGATTTTATTTTGACTGATAGTGACCTGTTCGTTGCAACAAATTGATGAGCAATG
CTTTTTTATAATGCCAACTTTGTACAAAAAAGCAGGCTTCATGTGGGAAGCGAATCCAGAGATGTTTCAC
AAAGCAGAAGAATTATTTTCTAAAACAACAAACAATGAAGTGGATGACATGGACACGTCAGATACCCAGT
GGGGCTGGTTTTACTTGGCAGAATGTGGGAAGTGGCACATGTTTCAGCCGGATACCAACAGTCAGTGTTC
AGTTAGCAGTGAAGATATCGAAAAAAGCTTCAAAACAAACCCTTGTGGCTCCATTTCTTTTACTACTTCC
AAATTCAGCTACAAGATAGACTTTGCAGAAATGAAGCAAATGAATCTCACCACTGGAAAGCAGCGCTTAA
TAAAAAGAGCCCCCTTTTCTATCAGTGCTTTCAGTTACATCTGTGAAAACGAGGCCATCCCTATGCCACC
ACACTGGGAGAATGTGAATACTCAAGTACCATATCAGCTTATTCCTCTGCACAATCAAACACATGAATAT
AATGAAGTTGCTAATCTCTTTGGGAAGACGATGGATCGCAACCGAATTAAAAGAATTCAGAGAATTCAAA
ACCTAGATTTGTGGGAGTTCTTTTGCAGGAAAAAGGCTCAGCTCAAGAAAAAAAGAGGTGTGCCTCAGAT
TAATGAACAAATGCTGTTTCATGGTACCAGCAGTGAATTTGTGGAAGCAATCTGCATTCATAACTTTGAT
TGGAGAATAAATGGTATACATGGTGCTGTCTTTGGAAAAGGAACCTATTTTGCTAGAGATGCTGCTTATT
CCAGTCGTTTCTGCAAAGATGACATAAAGCATGGGAACACATTCCAAATTCATGGTGTCAGCTTGCAACA
GCGGCATCTGTTTAGAACATATAAATCTATGTTTCTTGCTCGAGTGCTAATTGGAGATTACATAAACGGA
GACTCCAAATACATGCGACCTCCTTCCAAAGACGGGAGCTATGTGAATTTATATGACAGCTGTGTGGATG
ATACCTGGAACCCAAAGATCTTTGTGGTTTTTGATGCCAACCAAATCTATCCTGAGTACTTGATAGACTT
TCATTGATACCCAGCTTTCTTGTACAAAGTTGGCATTATAAGAAAGCATTGCTTATCAATTTGTTGCAAC
GAACAGGTCACTATCAGTCAAAATAAAATCATTATTTGCCATCCAGCTGATATCCCCTATAGTGAGTCGT
ATTACATGGTCATAGCTGTTTCCTGGCAGCTCTGGCCCGTGTCTCAAAATCTCTGATGTTACATTGCACA
AGATAAAAATATATCATCATGAACAATAAAACTGTCTGCTTACATAAACAGTAATACAAGGGGTGTTATG
AGCCATATTCAACGGGAAACGTCGAGGCCGCGATTAAATTCCAACATGGATGCTGATTTATATGGGTATA
AATGGGCTCGCGATAATGTCGGGCAATCAGGTGCGACAATCTATCGCTTGTATGGGAAGCCCGATGCGCC
AGAGTTGTTTCTGAAACATGGCAAAGGTAGCGTTGCCAATGATGTTACAGATGAGATGGTCAGACTAAAC
TGGCTGACGGAATTTATGCCTCTTCCGACCATCAAGCATTTTATCCGTACTCCTGATGATGCATGGTTAC
TCACCACTGCGATCCCCGGAAAAACAGCATTCCAGGTATTAGAAGAATATCCTGATTCAGGTGAAAATAT
TGTTGATGCGCTGGCAGTGTTCCTGCGCCGGTTGCATTCGATTCCTGTTTGTAATTGTCCTTTTAACAGC
GATCGCGTATTTCGTCTCGCTCAGGCGCAATCACGAATGAATAACGGTTTGGTTGATGCGAGTGATTTTG
ATGACGAGCGTAATGGCTGGCCTGTTGAACAAGTCTGGAAAGAAATGCATAAACTTTTGCCATTCTCACC
GGATTCAGTCGTCACTCATGGTGATTTCTCACTTGATAACCTTATTTTTGACGAGGGGAAATTAATAGGT
TGTATTGATGTTGGACGAGTCGGAATCGCAGACCGATACCAGGATCTTGCCATCCTATGGAACTGCCTCG
GTGAGTTTTCTCCTTCATTACAGAAACGGCTTTTTCAAAAATATGGTATTGATAATCCTGATATGAATAA
ATTGCAGTTTCATTTGATGCTCGATGAGTTTTTCTAATCAGAATTGGTTAATTGGTTGTAACACTGGCAG
AGCATTACGCTGACTTGACGGGACGGCGCAAGCTCATGACCAAAATCCCTTAACGTGAGTTACGCGTCGT
TCCACTGAGCGTCAGACCCCGTAGAAAAGATCAAAGGATCTTCTTGAGATCCTTTTTTTCTGCGCGTAAT
CTGCTGCTTGCAAACAAAAAAACCACCGCTACCAGCGGTGGTTTGTTTGCCGGATCAAGAGCTACCAACT
CTTTTTCCGAAGGTAACTGGCTTCAGCAGAGCGCAGATACCAAATACTGTTCTTCTAGTGTAGCCGTAGT
TAGGCCACCACTTCAAGAACTCTGTAGCACCGCCTACATACCTCGCTCTGCTAATCCTGTTACCAGTGGC
TGCTGCCAGTGGCGATAAGTCGTGTCTTACCGGGTTGGACTCAAGACGATAGTTACCGGATAAGGCGCAG
CGGTCGGGCTGAACGGGGGGTTCGTGCACACAGCCCAGCTTGGAGCGAACGACCTACACCGAACTGAGAT
ACCTACAGCGTGAGCTATGAGAAAGCGCCACGCTTCCCGAAGGGAGAAAGGCGGACAGGTATCCGGTAAG
CGGCAGGGTCGGAACAGGAGAGCGCACGAGGGAGCTTCCAGGGGGAAACGCCTGGTATCTTTATAGTCCT
GTCGGGTTTCGCCACCTCTGACTTGAGCGTCGATTTTTGTGATGCTCGTCAGGGGGGCGGAGCCTATGGA
AAAACGCCAGCAACGCGGCCTTTTTACGGTTCCTGGCCTTTTGCTGGCCTTTTGCTCACATGTT
